>Addgene plasmid #171846 | pAAV-hSyn1-DIO-ExRai-AKAR2 | addgene full sequence | sequence record 478672 | Addgene NGS Result
CCTGCAGGCAGCTGCGCGCTCGCTCGCTCACTGAGGCCGCCCGGGCGTCGGGCGACCTTTGGTCGCCCGG
CCTCAGTGAGCGAGCGAGCGCGCAGAGAGGGAGTGGCCAACTCCATCACTAGGGGTTCCTGCGGCCGCTG
CAGAGGGCCCTGCGTATGAGTGCAAGTGGGTTTTAGGACCAGGATGAGGCGGGGTGGGGGTGCCTACCTG
ACGACCGACCCCGACCCACTGGACAAGCACCCAACCCCCATTCCCCAAATTGCGCATCCCCTATCAGAGA
GGGGGAGGGGAAACAGGATGCGGCGAGGCGCGTGCGCACTGCCAGCTTCAGCACCGCGGACAGTGCCTTC
GCCCCCGCCTGGCGGCGCGCGCCACCGCCGCCTCAGCACTGAAGGCGCGCTGACGTCACTCGCCGGTCCC
CCGCAAACTCCCCTTCCCGGCCACCTTGGTCGCGTCCGCGCCGCCGCCGGCCCAGCCGGACCGCACCACG
CGAGGCGCGAGATAGGGGGGCACGGGCGCGACCATCTGCGCTGCGGCGCCGGCGACTCAGCGCTGCCTCA
GTCTGCGGTGGGCAGCGGAGGAGTCGTGTCGTGCCTGAGAGCGCAGATAACTTCGTATAGGATACTTTAT
ACGAAGTTATGCAGAATGGTAGCTGGATTGTAGCTGCTATATAACTTCGTATAGCATACATTATACGAAG
TTATCTAAATTTTAACACTCTCGATGCCATATACGTTGTAACCTTCCTTATAAGTTGCAAAATTCTGGGA
ATTCCTAGCGATCAACTTTGTTCTGCTCGAGGCACTGCTTAAATTTGTCGTTTATGAAAATGACCAGAGA
TAAAATATCTGATTCCACGCCTACACCAACGGTTATTTCATCACCTTGAGACAGTAACTGATTGCTGTTC
TTCTCGACTTTTTGCCCATTTAACCAGGTCCCATTAGTGGAAATGTCATTCAATAAAAGGTTACCGTCTT
CTCCTAGTAGTATTTGGAAATGCTTATTTGACAGTCTTGAAATGTTTCCTAAATGATAGTCACAGGCTGG
GTTTCTACCAAATGTCCAAACTTTCTTTATGGATCGTTTTTCCTTAAGCACTTGTGAAATATCAGCTGAC
AAATCTCGGATGGGAATTTGACCCGTGGTACAAATGACCCTGCACACAATGTTTTCGCCGATCTGTTCTT
GAGAAAACTTATGCAGCAAGTTGTACTCCAGCTTGTGCCCCAGGATGTTGCCGTCCTCCTTGAAGTCGAT
GCCCTTCAGCTCGATGCGGTTCACCAGGGTGTCGCCCTCGAACTTCACCTCGGCGCGGGTCTTGTAGTTG
CCGTCGTCCTTGAAGAAGATGGTGCGCTCCTGGATGTAGCCTTCGGGCATGGCGGACTTGAAGAAGTCGT
GCTGCTTCATGTGGTCGGGGTAGCGGCTGAAGCACTGCACGCCGTAGGTCAGGGTGGTCACGAGGGTGGG
CCAGGGCACGGGCAGCTTGCCGGTGGTGCAGATGAACTTCAGGGTCAGCTTGCCGTAGGTGGCATCGCCC
TCACCCTCGCCGGACACGCTGAACTTGTGGCCGTTTACGTCGCCGTCCAGCTCGACCAGGATGGGCACCA
CCCCGGTGAACAGCTCCTCGCCCTTGCTCACCATGCTCCCTCCGGTACCGCCCTTGTACAGCTCGTCCAT
GCCGAGAGTGATCCCGGCGGCGGTCACGAACTCCAGCAGGACCATGTGATCGCGCTTCTCGTTGGGGTCT
TTCGAAAGTTTGGACTGCACGCTCAGGTAGTGGTTGTCGGGCAGCAGCACGGGGCCGTCGCCGATGGGGG
TGTTCTGCTGGTAGTGGTAGGCGAGCTGCACGCCGCCGTCCTCGATGTTGTGGCGGATCTTGAAGTTCGC
CTTGATGCCGTTCTTCTGCTTGTCGGCCTTGATATAGACGTTGCAGAAGCTGAGCTCGCTGCCGCCGGTG
CCGCCGTCCACCAGGGTGGCGCGACGCAGCATGGTGGCTCGAGATAACTTCGTATAAAGTATCCTATACG
AAGTTATTTGCCTTAACCCAGAAATTATCACTGTTATATAACTTCGTATAATGTATGCTATACGAAGTTA
TGATAATCAACCTCTGGATTACAAAATTTGTGAAAGATTGACTGGTATTCTTAACTATGTTGCTCCTTTT
ACGCTATGTGGATACGCTGCTTTAATGCCTTTGTATCATGCTATTGCTTCCCGTATGGCTTTCATTTTCT
CCTCCTTGTATAAATCCTGGTTAGTTCTTGCCACGGCGGAACTCATCGCCGCCTGCCTTGCCCGCTGCTG
GACAGGGGCTCGGCTGTTGGGCACTGACAATTCCGTGGTGTTTATTTGTGAAATTTGTGATGCTATTGCT
TTATTTGTAACCATCTAGCTTTATTTGTGAAATTTGTGATGCTATTGCTTTATTTGTAACCATTATAAGC
TGCAATAAACAAGTTAACAACAACAATTGCATTCATTTTATGTTTCAGGTTCAGGGGGAGATGTGGGAGG
TTTTTTAAAGCGGCCGCAGGAACCCCTAGTGATGGAGTTGGCCACTCCCTCTCTGCGCGCTCGCTCGCTC
ACTGAGGCCGGGCGACCAAAGGTCGCCCGACGCCCGGGCTTTGCCCGGGCGGCCTCAGTGAGCGAGCGAG
CGCGCAGCTGCCTGCAGGGGCGCCTGATGCGGTATTTTCTCCTTACGCATCTGTGCGGTATTTCACACCG
CATA
[95 nt withheld, positions 2735-2829]
T
[46 nt withheld, positions 2831-2876]
C
[141 nt withheld, positions 2878-3018]
CCTTTGACGTTGGAGTCCACGTTCTTT
[37 nt withheld, positions 3046-3082]
ACTCTATCTCGGGCTATTCTTTTGATTTATAAGGGATTTTGCCGATTTCGGTCTATTGGTTAAAAAATGA
GCTGATTTAACAAAAATTTAACGCGAATTTTAACAAAATATTAACGTTTACAATTTTATGGTGCACTCTC
AGTACAATCTGCTCTGATGCCGCATAGTTAAGCCAGCCCCGACACCCGCCAACACCCGCTGACGCGCCCT
GACGGGCTTGTCTGCTCCCGGCATCCGCTTACAGACAAGCTGTGACCGTCTCCGGGAGCTGCATGTGTCA
GAGGTTTTCACCGTCATCACCGAAACGCGCGAGACGAAAGGGCCTCGTGATACGCCTATTTTTATAGGTT
AATGTCATGATAATAATGGTTTCTTAGACGTCAGGTGGCACTTTTCGGGGAAATGTGCGCGGAACCCCTA
TTTGTTTATTTTTCTAAATACATTCAAATATGTATCCGCTCATGAGACAATAACCCTGATAAATGCTTCA
ATAATATTGAAAAAGGAAGAGTATGAGTATTCAACATTTCCGTGTCGCCCTTATTCCCTTTTTTGCGGCA
TTTTGCCTTCCTGTTTTTGCTCACCCAGAAACGCTGGTGAAAGTAAAAGATGCTGAAGATCAGTTGGGTG
CACGAGTGGGTTACATCGAACTGGATCTCAACAGCGGTAAGATCCTTGAGAGTTTTCGCCCCGAAGAACG
TTTTCCAATGATGAGCACTTTTAAAGTTCTGCTATGTGGCGCGGTATTATCCCGTATTGACGCCGGGCAA
GAGCAACTCGGTCGCCGCATACACTATTCTCAGAATGACTTGGTTGAGTACTCACCAGTCACAGAAAAGC
ATCTTACGGATGGCATGACAGTAAGAGAATTATGCAGTGCTGCCATAACCATGAGTGATAACACTGCGGC
CAACTTACTTCTGACAACGATCGGAGGACCGAAGGAGCTAACCGCTTTTTTGCACAACATGGGGGATCAT
GTAACTCGCCTTGATCGTTGGGAACCGGAGCTGAATGAAGCCATACCAAACGACGAGCGTGACACCACGA
TGCCTGTAGCAATGGCAACAACGTTGCGCAAACTATTAACTGGCGAACTACTTACTCTAGCTTCCCGGCA
ACAATTAATAGACTGGATGGAGGCGGATAAAGTTGCAGGACCACTTCTGCGCTCGGCCCTTCCGGCTGGC
TGGTTTATTGCTGATAAATCTGGAGCCGGTGAGCGTGGGTCTCGCGGTATCATTGCAGCACTGGGGCCAG
ATGGTAAGCCCTCCCGTATCGTAGTTATCTACACGACGGGGAGTCAGGCAACTATGGATGAACGAAATAG
ACAGATCGCTGAGATAGGTGCCTCACTGATTAAGCATTGGTAACTGTCAGACCAAGTTTACTCATATATA
CTTTAGATTGATTTAAAACTTCATTTTTAATTTAAAAGGATCTAGGTGAAGATCCTTTTTGATAATCTCA
TGACCAAAATCCCTTAACGTGAGTTTTCGTTCCACTGAGCGTCAGACCCCGTAGAAAAGATCAAAGGATC
TTCTTGAGATCCTTTTTTTCTGCGCGTAATCTGCTGCTTGCAAACAAAAAAACCACCGCTACCAGCGGTG
GTTTGTTTGCCGGATCAAGAGCTACCAACTCTTTTTCCGAAGGTAACTGGCTTCAGCAGAGCGCAGATAC
CAAATACTGTTCTTCTAGTGTAGCCGTAGTTAGGCCACCACTTCAAGAACTCTGTAGCACCGCCTACATA
CCTCGCTCTGCTAATCCTGTTACCAGTGGCTGCTGCCAGTGGCGATAAGTCGTGTCTTACCGGGTTGGAC
TCAAGACGATAGTTACCGGATAAGGCGCAGCGGTCGGGCTGAACGGGGGGTTCGTGCACACAGCCCAGCT
TGGAGCGAACGACCTACACCGAACTGAGATACCTACAGCGTGAGCTATGAGAAAGCGCCACGCTTCCCGA
AGGGAGAAAGGCGGACAGGTATCCGGTAAGCGGCAGGGTCGGAACAGGAGAGCGCACGAGGGAGCTTCCA
GGGGGAAACGCCTGGTATCTTTATAGTCCTGTCGGGTTTCGCCACCTCTGACTTGAGCGTCGATTTTTGT
GATGCTCGTCAGGGGGGCGGAGCCTATGGAAAAACGCCAGCAACGCGGCCTTTTTACGGTTCCTGGCCTT
TTGCTGGCCTTTTGCTCACATGT
Features (pLannotate 1.2.2; 23 found; start..end, strand, type, name):
     12..39      +  repeat_region  AAV2 ITR (fragment): inverted terminal repeat of adeno-associated virus serotype 2 inverted
     68..95      +  repeat_region  AAV2 ITR (fragment): inverted terminal repeat of adeno-associated virus serotype 2 inverted
    159..606     +  promoter       hSyn promoter: human synapsin I promoter; confers neuron-specific expression (Kügler et al., 2003)
    607..640     +  protein_bind   lox2272: Cre-mediated recombination occurs in the 8-bp core sequence (GGATACTT). lox2272 sites are compatible with each other, but incompatible with loxP or loxN sites (Lee and Saito, 1988). Cre recombinase
    641..670     -  intron         β-globin intron (fragment): internally truncated intron from human β-globin
    671..704     +  protein_bind   loxP: Cre-mediated recombination occurs in the 8-bp core sequence (GCATACAT). Cre recombinase
    778..1209    -  CDS            RAD53 (fragment): RAD53_YEAST - Also known as MEC2, SAD1, SPK1. Experimental evidence at protein level: Swiss-Prot protein existence level 1. Controls S-phase checkpoint as well as G1 and G2 DNA damage checkpoints. Phosphorylates proteins on serine, threonine, and tyrosine. Prevents entry into anaphase and mitotic exit after DNA damage via regulation of the Polo kinase CDC5. Seems to be involved in the phosphorylation of RPH1. From Saccharomyces cerevisiae (strain ATCC 204508 / S288c) (Baker's yeast).
   1210..1932    -  CDS            cEGFP: cEGFP is a basic (constitutively fluorescent) green fluorescent protein published in 2008, derived from Aequorea victoria.
   2004..2037    -  protein_bind   lox2272: Cre-mediated recombination occurs in the 8-bp core sequence (GGATACTT). lox2272 sites are compatible with each other, but incompatible with loxP or loxN sites (Lee and Saito, 1988). Cre recombinase
   2038..2067    -  intron         β-globin intron (fragment): internally truncated intron from human β-globin
   2068..2101    -  protein_bind   loxP: Cre-mediated recombination occurs in the 8-bp core sequence (GCATACAT). Cre recombinase
   2105..2262    +  misc_feature   WPRE (fragment): woodchuck hepatitis virus posttranscriptional regulatory element
   2268..2352    +  misc_feature   WPRE (fragment): woodchuck hepatitis virus posttranscriptional regulatory element
   2351..2394    -  polyA_signal   SV40 poly(A) signal (fragment): SV40 polyadenylation signal
   2398..2465    -  polyA_signal   SV40 poly(A) signal (fragment): SV40 polyadenylation signal
   2538..2678    +  repeat_region  AAV2 ITR: inverted terminal repeat of adeno-associated virus serotype 2 inverted
   2683..2734    -  misc_feature   bom (fragment): basis of mobility region from pBR322
   2753..3208    +  rep_origin     f1 ori (sequence partly withheld): f1 bacteriophage origin of replication; arrow indicates direction of (+) strand synthesis
   3209..3258    -  misc_feature   bom (fragment): basis of mobility region from pBR322
   3360..3395    -  CDS            rop (fragment): Rop protein, which maintains plasmids at low copy number; rop
   3490..3594    +  promoter       AmpR promoter: bla
   3595..4455    +  CDS            AmpR: β-lactamase; bla; confers resistance to ampicillin, carbenicillin, and related antibiotics
   4626..5214    +  rep_origin     ori: high-copy-number ColE1/pMB1/pBR322/pUC origin of replication
