[The description below was written by a language model from this plasmid's Addgene catalogue record and pLannotate feature annotations shown in this document.]
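Description:
pAAV-hSyn1-DIO-ExRai-AKAR2 is an adeno-associated virus transfer plasmid built on the pAAV backbone for mammalian expression, designed to deliver a Cre-dependent protein kinase A (PKA) activity sensor to neurons. It is propagated in bacteria through a high-copy ColE1/pUC-type origin with ampicillin selection (AmpR under its own bla promoter), and also carries an f1 phage origin. The expression cassette sits between AAV2 inverted terminal repeats, which direct replication and packaging of the intervening DNA into AAV particles. In the sequenced record the upstream ITR is annotated only as short fragments while the downstream one is called in full. This may reflect difficulty sequencing the repeat or a partial deletion, and the catalogue entry itself notes that ITR deletions are a risk for this plasmid.

The human synapsin I promoter restricts expression to neurons. Downstream, the 1,218 bp synthetic ExRai-AKAR2 coding sequence lies in the antisense orientation, bracketed by lox2272 and loxP sites arranged as oppositely oriented pairs (a DIO, or double-floxed inverted, configuration). Cre recombinase inverts the cassette into the sense orientation and then excises one site of each pair, locking it in place, so only Cre-expressing neurons produce the sensor. The annotation resolves the insert into a GFP-derived segment joined to a fragment matching yeast RAD53, consistent with a phosphopeptide-binding module fused to a green fluorescent reporter in this excitation-ratiometric kinase biosensor. Fragments of a WPRE and an SV40 polyadenylation signal follow the cassette to support transcript stability and 3′ end processing. The construct is intended for cell-type-specific imaging of PKA activity in neurons, including in vivo.
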