Addgene plasmid #171846: pAAV-hSyn1-DIO-ExRai-AKAR2
Purpose: Cre-dependent, synapsin promoter-driven expression of the green fluorescent ExRai-AKAR2 PKA biosensor in neurons.
Depositing lab: Richard Huganir. Depositing organization: Johns Hopkins University and School of Medicine. Publication: An ultrasensitive biosensor for high-resolution kinase activity imaging in awake mice. Zhang JF, Liu B, Hong I, Mo A, Roth RH, Tenner B, Lin W, Zhang JZ, Molina RS, Drobizhev M, Hughes TE, Tian L, Huganir RL, Mehta S, Zhang J. Nat Chem Biol. 2020 Sep 28. pii: 10.1038/s41589-020-00660-y. doi: 10.1038/s41589-020-00660-y. PubMed 32989297.
Backbone
  Vector backbone: pAAV
  Backbone manufacturer: Agilent
  Backbone size w/o insert (bp): 4068
  Total vector size (bp): 5286
  Vector type: Mammalian Expression, AAV
Growth in bacteria
  Bacterial resistance: Ampicillin, 100 μg/mL
  Growth temperature: 30°C
  Growth strain: NEB Stable
  Growth instructions: Grow at 30C for a short time to avoid ITR deletions
  Copy number: High Copy
Gene/Insert
  Gene/Insert name: ExRai-AKAR2 (alt name: Excitation-ratiometric A Kinase Activity Reporter 2 Biosensor)
  Species: Synthetic
  Insert size (bp): 1218
  Promoter: hSyn1
  Cloning method: Gibson Cloning
  Sequencing primers: 5′ TGCGGCGCCGGCGACTCAGCGCTGCCTCAGTCTGCGGTGGG
Terms and licenses: Academic/Nonprofit Terms; Industry Terms: Not Available to Industry
How to cite: pAAV-hSyn1-DIO-ExRai-AKAR2 was a gift from Richard Huganir (Addgene plasmid # 171846 ; http://n2t.net/addgene:171846 ; RRID:Addgene_171846)
